>Addgene plasmid #235317 | pLentiX1-[TRE3G-mRuby2(miRE.FF4)-bGH]-EFS-rtTA-T2A-mGL-P2A-PuroR-WPRE | addgene full sequence | sequence record 472756 | Addgene NGS Result
CGCTGATATAGGGCCCGGTACCTTTAAGACCAATGACTTACAAGGCAGCTGTAGATCTTAGCCACTTTTT
AAAAGAAAAGGGGGGACTGGAAGGGCTAGCTCACTCCCAACGAAGACAAGATCTGCTTTTTGCTTGTACT
GGGTCTCTCTGGTTAGACCAGATCTGAGCCTGGGAGCTCTCTGGCTAACTAGGGAACCCACTGCTTAAGC
CTCAATAAAGCTTGCCTTGAGTGCTTCAAGTAGTGTGTGCCCGTCTGTTGTGTGACTCTGGTAACTAGAG
ATCCCTCAGACCCTTTTAGTCAGTGTGGAAAATCTCTAGCAGTAGTAGTTCATGTCATCTTATTATTCAG
TATTTATAACTTGCAAAGAAATGAATATCAGAGAGTGAGAGGAACTTGTTTATTGCAGCTTATAATGGTT
ACAAATAAAGCAATAGCATCACAAATTTCACAAATAAAGCATTTTTTTCACTGCATTCTAGTTGTGGTTT
GTCCAAACTCATCAATGTATCTTATCATGTCTGGCTCTAGCTATCCCGCCCCTAACTCCGCCCATCCCGC
CCCTAACTCCGCCCAGTTCCGCCCATTCTCCGCCCCATGGCTGACTAATTTTTTTTATTTATGCAGAGGC
CGAGGCCGCCTCGGCCTCTGAGCTATTCCAGAAGTAGTGAGGAGGCTTTTTTGGAGGCCTAGGGACGTAC
CCAATTCGCCCTATAGTGAGTCGTATTACGCGCGCTCACTGGCCGTCGTTTTACAACGTCGTGACTGGGA
AAACCCTGGCGTTACCCAACTTAATCGCCTTGCAGCACATCCCCCTTTCGCCAGCTGGCGTAATAGCGAA
GAGGCCCGCACCGATCGCCCTTCCCAACAGTTGCGCAGCCTGAATGGCGAATGGG
[124 nt withheld, positions 896-1019]
C
[91 nt withheld, positions 1021-1111]
A
[49 nt withheld, positions 1113-1161]
CCTTTGACGTTGGAGTCCACGTTCTTT
[37 nt withheld, positions 1189-1225]
ACCCTATCTCGGTCTATTCTTTTGATTTATAAGGGATTTTGCCGATTTCGGCCTATTGGTTAAAAAATGA
GCTGATTTAACAAAAATTTAACGCGAATTTTAACAAAATATTAACGCTTACAATTTAGGTGGCACTTTTC
GGGGAAATGTGCGCGGAACCCCTATTTGTTTATTTTTCTAAATACATTCAAATATGTATCCGCTCATGAG
ACAATAACCCTGATAAATGCTTCAATAATATTGAAAAAGGAAGAGTATGAGTATTCAACATTTCCGTGTC
GCCCTTATTCCCTTTTTTGCGGCATTTTGCCTTCCTGTTTTTGCTCACCCAGAAACGCTGGTGAAAGTAA
AAGATGCTGAAGATCAGTTGGGTGCACGAGTGGGTTACATCGAACTGGATCTCAACAGCGGTAAGATCCT
TGAGAGTTTTCGCCCCGAAGAACGTTTTCCAATGATGAGCACTTTTAAAGTTCTGCTATGTGGCGCGGTA
TTATCCCGTATTGACGCCGGGCAAGAGCAACTCGGTCGCCGCATACACTATTCTCAGAATGACTTGGTTG
AGTACTCACCAGTCACAGAAAAGCATCTTACGGATGGCATGACAGTAAGAGAATTATGCAGTGCTGCCAT
AACCATGAGTGATAACACTGCGGCCAACTTACTTCTGACAACGATCGGAGGACCGAAGGAGCTAACCGCT
TTTTTGCACAACATGGGGGATCATGTAACTCGCCTTGATCGTTGGGAACCGGAGCTGAATGAAGCCATAC
CAAACGACGAGCGTGACACCACGATGCCTGTAGCAATGGCAACAACGTTGCGCAAACTATTAACTGGCGA
ACTACTTACTCTAGCTTCCCGGCAACAATTAATAGACTGGATGGAGGCGGATAAAGTTGCAGGACCACTT
CTGCGCTCGGCCCTTCCGGCTGGCTGGTTTATTGCTGATAAATCTGGAGCCGGTGAGCGTGGGTCTCGCG
GTATCATTGCAGCACTGGGGCCAGATGGTAAGCCCTCCCGTATCGTAGTTATCTACACGACGGGGAGTCA
GGCAACTATGGATGAACGAAATAGACAGATCGCTGAGATAGGTGCCTCACTGATTAAGCATTGGTAACTG
TCAGACCAAGTTTACTCATATATACTTTAGATTGATTTAAAACTTCATTTTTAATTTAAAAGGATCTAGG
TGAAGATCCTTTTTGATAATCTCATGACCAAAATCCCTTAACGTGAGTTTTCGTTCCACTGAGCGTCAGA
CCCCGTAGAAAAGATCAAAGGATCTTCTTGAGATCCTTTTTTTCTGCGCGTAATCTGCTGCTTGCAAACA
AAAAAACCACCGCTACCAGCGGTGGTTTGTTTGCCGGATCAAGAGCTACCAACTCTTTTTCCGAAGGTAA
CTGGCTTCAGCAGAGCGCAGATACCAAATACTGTTCTTCTAGTGTAGCCGTAGTTAGGCCACCACTTCAA
GAACTCTGTAGCACCGCCTACATACCTCGCTCTGCTAATCCTGTTACCAGTGGCTGCTGCCAGTGGCGAT
AAGTCGTGTCTTACCGGGTTGGACTCAAGACGATAGTTACCGGATAAGGCGCAGCGGTCGGGCTGAACGG
GGGGTTCGTGCACACAGCCCAGCTTGGAGCGAACGACCTACACCGAACTGAGATACCTACAGCGTGAGCT
ATGAGAAAGCGCCACGCTTCCCGAAGGGAGAAAGGCGGACAGGTATCCGGTAAGCGGCAGGGTCGGAACA
GGAGAGCGCACGAGGGAGCTTCCAGGGGGAAACGCCTGGTATCTTTATAGTCCTGTCGGGTTTCGCCACC
TCTGACTTGAGCGTCGATTTTTGTGATGCTCGTCAGGGGGGCGGAGCCTATGGAAAAACGCCAGCAACGC
GGCCTTTTTACGGTTCCTGGCCTTTTGCTGGCCTTTTGCTCACATGTTCTTTCCTGCGTTATCCCCTGAT
TCTGTGGATAACCGTATTACCGCCTTTGAGTGAGCTGATACCGCTCGCCGCAGCCGAACGACCGAGCGCA
GCGAGTCAGTGAGCGAGGAAGCGGAAGAGCGCCCAATACGCAAACCGCCTCTCCCCGCGCGTTGGCCGAT
TCATTAATGCAGCTGGCACGACAGGTTTCCCGACTGGAAAGCGGGCAGTGAGCGCAACGCAATTAATGTG
AGTTAGCTCACTCATTAGGCACCCCAGGCTTTACACTTTATGCTTCCGGCTCGTATGTTGTGTGGAATTG
TGAGCGGATAACAATTTCACACAGGAAACAGCTATGACCATGATTACGCCAAGCGCGCAATTAACCCTCA
CTAAAGGGAACAAAAGCTGGAGCTGCAAGCTTAATGTAGTCTTATGCAATACTCTTGTAGTCTTGCAACA
TGGTAACGATGAGTTAGCAACATGCCTTACAAGGAGAGAAAAAGCACCGTGCATGCCGATTGGTGGAAGT
AAGGTGGTACGATCGTGCCTTATTAGGAAGGCAACAGACGGGTCTGACATGGATTGGACGAACCACTGAA
TTGCCGCATTGCAGAGATATTGTATTTAAGTGCCTAGCTCGATACATAAACGGGTCTCTCTGGTTAGACC
AGATCTGAGCCTGGGAGCTCTCTGGCTAACTAGGGAACCCACTGCTTAAGCCTCAATAAAGCTTGCCTTG
AGTGCTTCAAGTAGTGTGTGCCCGTCTGTTGTGTGACTCTGGTAACTAGAGATCCCTCAGACCCTTTTAG
TCAGTGTGGAAAATCTCTAGCAGTGGCGCCCGAACAGGGACTTGAAAGCGAAAGGGAAACCAGAGGAGCT
CTCTCGACGCAGGACTCGGCTTGCTGAAGCGCGCACGGCAAGAGGCGAGGGGCGGCGACTGGTGAGTACG
CCAAAAATTTTGACTAGCGGAGGCTAGAAGGAGAGAGATGGGTGCGAGAGCGTCAGTATTAAGCGGGGGA
GAATTAGATCGCGATGGGAAAAAATTCGGTTAAGGCCAGGGGGAAAGAAAAAATATAAATTAAAACATAT
AGTATGGGCAAGCAGGGAGCTAGAACGATTCGCAGTTAATCCTGGCCTGTTAGAAACATCAGAAGGCTGT
AGACAAATACTGGGACAGCTACAACCATCCCTTCAGACAGGATCAGAAGAACTTAGATCATTATATAATA
CAGTAGCAACCCTCTATTGTGTGCATCAAAGGATAGAGATAAAAGACACCAAGGAAGCTTTAGACAAGAT
AGAGGAAGAGCAAAACAAAAGTAAGACCACCGCACAGCAAGCGGCCGCTGATCTTCAGACCTGGAGGAGG
AGATATGAGGGACAATTGGAGAAGTGAATTATATAAATATAAAGTAGTAAAAATTGAACCATTAGGAGTA
GCACCCACCAAGGCAAAGAGAAGAGTGGTGCAGAGAGAAAAAAGAGCAGTGGGAATAGGAGCTTTGTTCC
TTGGGTTCTTGGGAGCAGCAGGAAGCACTATGGGCGCAGCGTCAATGACGCTGACGGTACAGGCCAGACA
ATTATTGTCTGGTATAGTGCAGCAGCAGAACAATTTGCTGAGGGCTATTGAGGCGCAACAGCATCTGTTG
CAACTCACAGTCTGGGGCATCAAGCAGCTCCAGGCAAGAATCCTGGCTGTGGAAAGATACCTAAAGGATC
AACAGCTCCTGGGGATTTGGGGTTGCTCTGGAAAACTCATTTGCACCACTGCTGTGCCTTGGAATGCTAG
TTGGAGTAATAAATCTCTGGAACAGATTTGGAATCACACGACCTGGATGGAGTGGGACAGAGAAATTAAC
AATTACACAAGCTTAATACACTCCTTAATTGAAGAATCGCAAAACCAGCAAGAAAAGAATGAACAAGAAT
TATTGGAATTAGATAAATGGGCAAGTTTGTGGAATTGGTTTAACATAACAAATTGGCTGTGGTATATAAA
ATTATTCATAATGATAGTAGGAGGCTTGGTAGGTTTAAGAATAGTTTTTGCTGTACTTTCTATAGTGAAT
AGAGTTAGGCAGGGATATTCACCATTATCGTTTCAGACCCACCTCCCAACCCCGAGGGGACCCGACAGGC
CCGAAGGAATAGAAGAAGAAGGTGGAGAGAGAGACAGAGACAGATCCATTCGATTAGTGAACGGATCTCG
ACGGTATCGGTTAACTTTTAAAAGAAAAGGGGGGATTGGGGGGTACAGTGCAGGGGAAAGAATAGTAGAC
ATAATAGCAACAGACATACAAACTAAAGAATTACAAAAACAAATTACAAAATTCAAAATTTTATCGTCCA
GTGTGGTGGCTACTAGCGCCATAGAGCCCACCGCATCCCCAGCATGCCTGCTATTGTCTTCCCAATCCTC
CCCCTTGCTGTCCTGCCCCACCCCACCCCCCAGAATAGAATGACACCTACTCAGACAATGCGATGCAATT
TCCTCATTTTATTAGGAAAGGACAGTGGGAGTGGCACCTTCCAGGGTCAAGGAAGGCACGGGGGAGGGGC
AAACAACAGATGGCTGGCAACTAGAAGGCACAGGTGCAACGTTGTTACTTGTACAGCTCGTCCATCCCAC
CACCAAGCCCGGCGAACTTGGCAACTGCGTGTTCGCGTTGTACTACGAACATTTCATTGTCACTTTCCTC
TAACCTTTCCAGGCGGTGATCAACGGCATGGATACCGGGCATCTTGATGTTCCCGACGGTCTTTTTTGAC
CTGTAAGTTGTTACGAAAGAGCAAGACAGATGGCCACCACCATCAACTTTCAGTGCCATATGAGTGTATC
CCCTCAGACCACCATCTGCTGGATACATCATCTCTGTATTAGGCTCCCAACCCTTGGTCTTCTTCTGCAT
CACGGGACCATTGGAGGGAAAGTTTACCCCTCTGACTTGGACGTGGTAAACGAGACAGCCATCCTCAAGG
CTGGTGTCCTGCATGACGGTGACGACTCCACCATCTTCGTATCTCGTAACTCTTTCCCAAGTAAAACCCT
CAGGAAAGGACTGTTTAAAGAAATCAGGAATGCCTTTCGGGTACTTGATAAAAGTACGGCTGCCATACAT
GAACGACGTGGCAAGAATGTCAAAGGCAAATGGCAGGGGTCCTCCCTCGATGACTTTGATCCTCATGGTT
TGAGTTCCCATGTACGGATTGCCTTCTCCTTCACCTGTGCATTTGAATTGGTGGCCGTTGACCGAACCTT
CCATGACCACCTGTGAAAAAAAAAAAGAAGACTCGAAGTTAGTACAATTGAAAAAAGTGATTTAATTTAT
ACCATTTTAATTCAGCTTTGTAAAAATGTATCAAAGAGATAGCAAGGTATTCAGTTTTAGTAAACAAGAT
AATTGCTCCTAAAGTAGCCCCTTGAATTCTAGCCCCTTGAAGTCCGAGGCAGTAGGCACCGCTTGAAGTC
TTTAATTAAATACATCTGTGGCTTCACTATTTAATTAAAGACTTCAAGCGGCGCTCACTGTCAACAGCAA
TATACCTTCTCGAGCCTTCTGTTGGGTTAAGAAGTCCCTGAAGAAGTAATCCCAGCAAGTGTTTCCAAGA
TGTGCAGGCAACGATTCTGTAAAGTACTGAAGCCTCATTCAACATAGTATATGTGCTGCCGAAGCGAGCA
CACTTACCTTCATACGCATATTTTCCTTGATCAGCTCTTCGCCCTTAGACACCATGGTGGCCATTACAGC
GTGGATGGCGTCTCCAGGCGATCTGACGGTTCACTAAACGAGCTCTTTACGAGGGTAGGAAGTGGTACGG
AAAGTTGGTATAAGACAAAAGTGTTGTGGAATTGCTCCAGGCGATCTGACGGTTCACTAAACGAGCTCTG
CTTTTATAGGCGCCCACCGTACACGCCTAAAGCTTATACGTTCTCTATCACTGATAGGGAGTAAACTGGA
TATACGTTCTCTATCACTGATAGGGAGTAAACTGTAGATACGTTCTCTATCACTGATAGGGAGTAAACTG
GTCATACGTTCTCTATCACTGATAGGGAGTAAACTCCTTATACGTTCTCTATCACTGATAGGGAGTAAAG
TCTGCATACGTTCTCTATCACTGATAGGGAGTAAACTCTTCATACGTTCTCTATCACTGATAGGGAGTAA
ACTCGAGGAATAGTACGAACATGGTAGCTAGTGGATCCTTCGTCGACCTGCAGACTGGCTGTGTATAAGG
GAGCCTGACATTTATATTCCCCAGAACATCAGGTTAATGGCGTTTTTGATGTCATTTTCGCGGTGGCTGA
GATCAGCCACTTCTTCCCCGATAACGGAGACCGGCACACTGGCGCATATCGGTGGTCATCATGCGCCAGC
TTTCATCCCCGATATGCACCACCGGGTAAAGTTCACGCATATGAAGCTGGACATCACCTCCCACAACCTC
GAGGTGGAACAGTACGCTGATATCTCTTATACTGGGCAGAGCGCACATCGCCCACAGTCCCCGAGAAGTT
GGGGGGAGGGGTCGGCAATTGAACCGGTGCCTAGAGAAGGTGGCGCGGGGTAAACTGGGAAAGTGATGTC
GTGTACTGGCTCCGCCTTTTTCCCGAGGGTGGGGGAGAACCGTATATAAGTGCAGTAGTCGCCGTGAACG
TTCTTTTTCGCAACGGGTTTGCCGCCAGAACACAGTAATGTGCCACCATGAGCCGGCTGGACAAGAGCAA
AGTGATCAACAGCGCCCTGGAACTGCTGAACGGCGTGGGCATCGAGGGCCTGACCACCCGGAAGCTGGCC
CAGAAACTGGGCGTGGAACAGCCCACCCTGTACTGGCACGTGAAGAACAAGCGGGCCCTGCTGGACGCCC
TGCCCATCGAGATGCTGGACCGGCACCACACCCACAGCTGCCCTCTGGAAGGCGAGAGCTGGCAGGACTT
CCTGCGGAACAACGCCAAGAGCTACAGATGCGCCCTGCTGAGCCACCGGGACGGCGCCAAAGTGCACCTG
GGCACCAGACCCACCGAGAAGCAGTACGAGACACTGGAAAACCAGCTGGCCTTCCTGTGCCAGCAGGGCT
TCAGCCTGGAAAACGCCCTGTACGCCCTGAGCGCCGTGGGCCACTTCACCCTGGGCTGCGTGCTGGAAGA
ACAGGAACACCAGGTCGCCAAAGAGGAAAGAGAGACACCCACCACCGACAGCATGCCCCCCCTGCTGAAG
CAGGCCATCGAGCTGTTCGACAGACAGGGCGCCGAGCCCGCCTTCCTGTTCGGCCTGGAACTGATCATCT
GCGGCCTCGAGAAGCAGCTGAAGTGCGAGAGCGGCGGACCCACCGACGCCCTGGACGACTTCGACCTGGA
CATGCTGCCCGCCGATGCCCTGGATGATTTTGATCTGGATATGCTCCCTGCTGACGCTCTCGATGACTTC
GATCTCGATATGCTGCCAGGCGGAAGCGGAGAAGGTAGAGGTTCTCTCCTCACTTGTGGTGATGTTGAAG
AAAACCCTGGTCCAATGGTGAGCAAGGGCGAGGAGCTGTTCACCGGGGTGGTGCCCATCCTGGTCGAGCT
GGACGGCGACGTAAACGGCCACAAGTTCAGCGTCCGCGGCGAGGGCGAGGGCGATGCCACCAACGGCAAG
CTGACCCTGAAGTTCATCTGCACCACCGGCAAGCTGCCCGTGCCCTGGCCCACCCTCGTGACCACCTTAG
GCTACGGCGTGGCCTGCTTCGCCCGCTACCCCGACCACATGAAGCAGCACGACTTCTTCAAGTCCGCCAT
GCCCGAAGGCTACGTCCAGGAGCGCACCATCTCTTTCAAGGACGACGGTACCTACAAGACCCGCGCCGAG
GTGAAGTTCGAGGGCGACACCCTGGTGAACCGCATCGTGCTGAAGGGCATCGACTTCAAGGAGGACGGCA
ACATCCTGGGGCACAAGCTGGAGTACAACTTCAACAGCCACAAGGTCTATATCACGGCCGACAAGCAGAA
GAACGGCATCAAGGCTAACTTCAAGACCCGCCACAACGTTGAGGACGGCGGCGTGCAGCTCGCCGACCAC
TACCAGCAGAACACCCCCATCGGCGACGGCCCCGTGCTGCTGCCCGACAACCACTACCTGAGCCATCAGT
CCAAACTGAGCAAAGACCCCAACGAGAAGCGCGATCACATGGTCCTGAAGGAGAGGGTGACCGCCGCCGG
GATTACACATGACATGGACGAGCTGTACAAGGGAAGCGGAGCTACTAACTTCAGCCTGCTGAAGCAGGCT
GGAGACGTGGAGGAGAACCCTGGACCTATGACCGAGTACAAGCCCACGGTGCGCCTCGCCACCCGCGACG
ACGTCCCCAGGGCCGTACGCACCCTCGCCGCCGCGTTCGCCGACTACCCCGCCACGCGCCACACCGTCGA
TCCGGACCGCCACATCGAGCGGGTCACCGAGCTGCAAGAACTCTTCCTCACGCGCGTCGGGCTCGACATC
GGCAAGGTGTGGGTCGCGGACGACGGCGCCGCGGTGGCGGTCTGGACCACGCCGGAGAGCGTCGAAGCGG
GGGCGGTGTTCGCCGAGATCGGCCCGCGCATGGCCGAGTTGAGCGGTTCCCGGCTGGCCGCGCAGCAACA
GATGGAAGGCCTCCTGGCGCCGCACCGGCCCAAGGAGCCCGCGTGGTTCCTGGCCACCGTCGGCGTCTCG
CCCGACCACCAGGGCAAGGGTCTGGGCAGCGCCGTCGTGCTCCCCGGAGTGGAGGCGGCCGAGCGCGCCG
GGGTGCCCGCCTTCCTGGAGACATCCGCGCCCCGCAACCTCCCCTTCTACGAGCGGCTCGGCTTCACCGT
CACCGCCGACGTCGAGGTGCCCGAAGGACCGCGCACCTGGTGCATGACCCGCAAGCCCGGTGCCTTGTAA
CAACGCCGATAATCAACCTCTGGATTACAAAATTTGTGAAAGATTGACTGGTATTCTTAACTATGTTGCT
CCTTTTACGCTATGTGGATACGCTGCTTTAATGCCTTTGTATCATGCTATTGCTTCCCGTATGGCTTTCA
TTTTCTCCTCCTTGTATAAATCCTGGTTGCTGTCTCTTTATGAGGAGTTGTGGCCCGTTGTCAGGCAACG
TGGCGTGGTGTGCACTGTGTTTGCTGACGCAACCCCCACTGGTTGGGGCATTGCCACCACCTGTCAGCTC
CTTTCCGGGACTTTCGCTTTCCCCCTCCCTATTGCCACGGCGGAACTCATCGCCGCCTGCCTTGCCCGCT
GCTGGACAGGGGCTCGGCTGTTGGGCACTGACAATTCCGTGGTGTTGTCGGGGAAATCATCGTCCTTTCC
TTGGCTGCTCGCCTGTGTTGCCACCTGGATTCTGCGCGGGACGTCCTTCTGCTACGTCCCTTCGGCCCTC
AATCCAGCGGACCTTCCTTCCCGCGGCCTGCTGCCGGCTCTGCGGCCTCTTCCGCGTCTTCGCCTTCGCC
CTCAGACGAGTCGGATCTCCCTTTGGGCCGCCTCCCCGCCGCT
Features (pLannotate 1.2.2; 35 found; start..end, strand, type, name):
     18..155     +  CDS            nef (fragment): NEF_HV1LA - Experimental evidence at protein level: Swiss-Prot protein existence level 1. Extracellular Nef protein targets CD4(+) T-lymphocytes for apoptosis by interacting with CXCR4 surface receptors. From Human immunodeficiency virus type 1 group M subtype B (isolate Lai) (HIV-1).
    141..321     +  LTR            5' LTR (truncated): truncated 5' long terminal repeat (LTR) from HIV-1
    393..514     +  polyA_signal   SV40 poly(A) signal: SV40 polyadenylation signal
    554..689     +  rep_origin     SV40 ori: SV40 origin of replication
    710..728     -  promoter       T7 promoter: promoter for bacteriophage T7 RNA polymerase
    736..891     +  CDS            lacZα (fragment): LacZα fragment of β-galactosidase; lacZ fragment
    896..1324    +  rep_origin     f1 ori (sequence partly withheld): f1 bacteriophage origin of replication; arrow indicates direction of (+) strand synthesis
   1377..1481    +  promoter       AmpR promoter: bla
   1482..2342    +  CDS            AmpR: β-lactamase; bla; confers resistance to ampicillin, carbenicillin, and related antibiotics
   2513..3101    +  rep_origin     ori: high-copy-number ColE1/pMB1/pBR322/pUC origin of replication
   3284..3376    +  CDS            lacI (fragment): lac repressor; lacI; The lac repressor binds to the lac operator to inhibit transcription in E. coli. This inhibition can be relieved by adding lactose or isopropyl-β-D-thiogalactopyranoside (IPTG).
   3389..3410    +  protein_bind   CAP binding site: CAP binding activates transcription in the presence of cAMP. E. coli catabolite activator protein
   3425..3455    +  promoter       lac promoter: promoter for the E. coli lac operon
   3459..3481    +  protein_bind   lac operator (fragment): The lac repressor binds to the lac operator to inhibit transcription in E. coli. This inhibition can be relieved by adding lactose or isopropyl-β-D-thiogalactopyranoside (IPTG). lac repressor encoded by lacI
   3524..3542    +  promoter       T3 promoter: promoter for bacteriophage T3 RNA polymerase
   3570..3796    +  promoter       RSV promoter: Rous sarcoma virus enhancer/promoter
   3797..3977    +  LTR            5' LTR (truncated): truncated 5' long terminal repeat (LTR) from HIV-1
   4024..4149    +  misc_feature   HIV-1 Ψ: packaging signal of human immunodeficiency virus type 1
   4133..4496    +  CDS            HIV-1 gag (fragment): gag protein from human immunodeficiency virus 1; gag
   4642..4875    +  misc_feature   RRE: The Rev response element (RRE) of HIV-1 allows for Rev-dependent mRNA export from the nucleus to the cytoplasm.
   5252..5352    +  CDS            Rev (fragment): human immunodeficiency virus 1 (HIV-1) Rev protein; rev; enhances nuclear export of unspliced and incompletely spliced viral mRNAs
   5371..5487    +  misc_feature   cPPT/CTS: central polypurine tract and central termination sequence of HIV-1
   5514..5738    -  polyA_signal   bGH poly(A) signal: bovine growth hormone polyadenylation signal
   5753..6417    -  CDS            mRuby2 (fragment): monomeric red fluorescent protein derived from mRuby, with improved photophysical properties (Lam et al., 2012)
   6459..6571    -  ncRNA          3' miR-30a: sequence downstream of the 71-nt precursor of the human miR-30a microRNA (Zeng et al., 2002) miRNA
   6830..6880    -  CDS            mRuby2 (fragment): mRuby2 is a basic (constitutively fluorescent) red fluorescent protein published in 2012, derived from Entacmaea quadricolor. It has moderate acid sensitivity.
   6907..6941    -  promoter       TRE3GV promoter (fragment): 3rd-generation Tet-responsive promoter that can be activated by binding of Tet-On® 3G, optimized for retroviral and lentiviral vectors
   6941..7319    -  promoter       TRE3G promoter: 3rd-generation Tet-responsive promoter that can be activated by binding of Tet-On® 3G
   7397..7562    -  CDS            ccdB (fragment): CcdB, a bacterial toxin that poisons DNA gyrase; ccdB; Plasmids containing the ccdB gene cannot be propagated in standard E. coli strains.
   7568..7592    +  CDS            mHoneydew (fragment): monomeric derivative of DsRed fluorescent protein (Shaner et al., 2004) mammalian codon-optimized
   7629..7840    +  promoter       EF-1α core promoter: core promoter for human elongation factor EF-1α
   7853..8470    +  CDS            tetR: TETR2_ECOLX - Experimental evidence at protein level: Swiss-Prot protein existence level 1. TetR is the repressor of the tetracycline resistance element; its N-terminal region forms a helix-turn-helix structure and binds DNA. Binding of tetracycline to TetR reduces the repressor affinity for the tetracycline resistance gene (tetA) promoter operator sites. From Escherichia coli.
   8660..9376    +  CDS            mGreenLantern: monomeric GFP derivative that displays exceptionally high brightness in cells (Campbell et al., 2020)
   9443..10040   +  CDS            PuroR (fragment): puromycin N-acetyltransferase; pac from Streptomyces; confers resistance to puromycin
  10056..10644   +  misc_feature   WPRE: woodchuck hepatitis virus posttranscriptional regulatory element
