[The description below was written by a language model from this plasmid's Addgene catalogue record and pLannotate feature annotations shown in this document.]
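Description:
pLentiX1-[TRE3G-mRuby2(miRE.FF4)-bGH]-EFS-rtTA-T2A-mGL-P2A-PuroR-WPRE is an HIV-1-based lentiviral transfer plasmid for mammalian expression, built by Golden Gate assembly in the pLentiX1 backbone. In bacteria it is maintained through a high-copy ColE1/pUC-type origin and ampicillin resistance (AmpR); an f1 ori, an SV40 ori and residual lac/T7/T3 elements are also annotated. The viral genome is transcribed from an RSV promoter fused to a truncated 5' LTR. It carries the Ψ packaging signal, a gag fragment, the RRE for Rev-dependent nuclear export, the cPPT/CTS and a WPRE, followed by a 3' LTR region that the annotation labels as a second truncated LTR.

The payload consists of two divergently oriented transcription units. On the reverse strand relative to the viral genome, a doxycycline-responsive TRE3G promoter drives mRuby2, a red fluorescent protein from Entacmaea quadricolor, terminated by a bGH polyadenylation signal. The mRuby2 coding sequence is annotated as two fragments separated by a region containing miR-30a-derived flanking sequence. This fits the intronic miRE-scaffold microRNA FF4 named in the title. The antisense orientation would presumably keep the intron and the bGH signal from being processed in the genomic viral RNA. On the forward strand, the EF-1α core promoter (EFS) expresses a single transcript encoding rtTA (detected as a tetR-derived CDS), mGreenLantern and puromycin N-acetyltransferase, separated by T2A and P2A self-cleaving peptides. This supplies the Tet-On activator, a green transduction marker and puromycin selection. Short ccdB and mHoneydew matches between the two units are probably cloning remnants.

The stated purpose is lentiviral expression of mRuby2 with the intronic microRNA only. The associated work concerns microRNA-based gene circuits for controlling transgene dosage in primary cells.
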