Addgene plasmid #235317: pLentiX1-[TRE3G-mRuby2(miRE.FF4)-bGH]-EFS-rtTA-T2A-mGL-P2A-PuroR-WPRE
Purpose: Lentiviral expression of mRuby2 with intronic microRNA only
Depositing lab: Kate Galloway. Depositing organization: Massachusetts Institute of Technology. Publication: Model-guided design of microRNA-based gene circuits supports precise dosage of transgenic cargoes into diverse primary cells. Love KS, Johnstone CP, Peterman EL, Gaglione S, Birnbaum ME, Galloway KE. Cell Syst. 2025 Apr 22:101269. doi: 10.1016/j.cels.2025.101269. PubMed 40300600.
Backbone
  Vector backbone: pLentiX1
  Backbone manufacturer: Addgene #17297
  Backbone size w/o insert (bp): 5517
  Vector type: Mammalian Expression, Lentiviral, Synthetic Biology
  Selectable markers: Puromycin
Growth in bacteria
  Bacterial resistance: Ampicillin, 100 μg/mL
  Growth temperature: 30°C
  Growth strain: NEB Stable
  Copy number: High Copy
Gene/Insert
  Gene/Insert name: mRuby2
  Species: Entacmaea quadricolor
  Insert size (bp): 711
  Promoter: TRE3G (3rd-generation Tet system)
  Cloning method: Golden Gate
  Sequencing primers: 5′ gtaagtcattggtcttaaagg; 3′ gtagacataatagcaacagac
Resource information
  A portion of this plasmid was derived from a plasmid made by: Addgene #90236
Terms and licenses: Academic/Nonprofit Terms; Industry Terms: Not Available to Industry
Depositor comments: Also expresses rtTA, mGreenLantern, and puromycin resistance genes; Alt name: pKG3798 ; Please visit https://doi.org/10.1101/2024.06.25.600629 for bioRxiv preprint.
How to cite: pLentiX1-[TRE3G-mRuby2(miRE.FF4)-bGH]-EFS-rtTA-T2A-mGL-P2A-PuroR-WPRE was a gift from Kate Galloway (Addgene plasmid # 235317 ; http://n2t.net/addgene:235317 ; RRID:Addgene_235317)
