>Addgene plasmid #235317 | pLentiX1-[TRE3G-mRuby2(miRE.FF4)-bGH]-EFS-rtTA-T2A-mGL-P2A-PuroR-WPRE | depositor partial sequence | sequence record 463271 | mRuby2(miRE.FF4), mRuby2 with intronic microRNA
ATGGTGTCTAAGGGCGAAGAGCTGATCAAGGAAAATATGCGTATGAAGGTAAGTGTGCTCGCTTCGGCAG
CACATATACTATGTTGAATGAGGCTTCAGTACTTTACAGAATCGTTGCCTGCACATCTTGGAAACACTTG
CTGGGATTACTTCTTCAGGGACTTCTTAACCCAACAGAAGGCTCGAGAAGGTATATTGCTGTTGACAGTG
AGCGCCGCTTGAAGTCTTTAATTAAATAGTGAAGCCACAGATGTATTTAATTAAAGACTTCAAGCGGTGC
CTACTGCCTCGGACTTCAAGGGGCTAGAATTCAAGGGGCTACTTTAGGAGCAATTATCTTGTTTACTAAA
ACTGAATACCTTGCTATCTCTTTGATACATTTTTACAAAGCTGAATTAAAATGGTATAAATTAAATCACT
TTTTTCAATTGTACTAACTTCGAGTCTTCTTTTTTTTTTTCACAGGTGGTCATGGAAGGTTCGGTCAACG
GCCACCAATTCAAATGCACAGGTGAAGGAGAAGGCAATCCGTACATGGGAACTCAAACCATGAGGATCAA
AGTCATCGAGGGAGGACCCCTGCCATTTGCCTTTGACATTCTTGCCACGTCGTTCATGTATGGCAGCCGT
ACTTTTATCAAGTACCCGAAAGGCATTCCTGATTTCTTTAAACAGTCCTTTCCTGAGGGTTTTACTTGGG
AAAGAGTTACGAGATACGAAGATGGTGGAGTCGTCACCGTCATGCAGGACACCAGCCTTGAGGATGGCTG
TCTCGTTTACCACGTCCAAGTCAGAGGGGTAAACTTTCCCTCCAATGGTCCCGTGATGCAGAAGAAGACC
AAGGGTTGGGAGCCTAATACAGAGATGATGTATCCAGCAGATGGTGGTCTGAGGGGATACACTCATATGG
CACTGAAAGTTGATGGTGGTGGCCATCTGTCTTGCTCTTTCGTAACAACTTACAGGTCAAAAAAGACCGT
CGGGAACATCAAGATGCCCGGTATCCATGCCGTTGATCACCGCCTGGAAAGGTTAGAGGAAAGTGACAAT
GAAATGTTCGTAGTACAACGCGAACACGCAGTTGCCAAGTTCGCCGGGCTTGGTGGTGGGATGGACGAGC
TGTACAAG
