>Addgene plasmid #235317 | pLentiX1-[TRE3G-mRuby2(miRE.FF4)-bGH]-EFS-rtTA-T2A-mGL-P2A-PuroR-WPRE | depositor partial sequence | sequence record 463272 | rtTA
ATGAGCCGGCTGGACAAGAGCAAAGTGATCAACAGCGCCCTGGAACTGCTGAACGGCGTGGGCATCGAGG
GCCTGACCACCCGGAAGCTGGCCCAGAAACTGGGCGTGGAACAGCCCACCCTGTACTGGCACGTGAAGAA
CAAGCGGGCCCTGCTGGACGCCCTGCCCATCGAGATGCTGGACCGGCACCACACCCACAGCTGCCCTCTG
GAAGGCGAGAGCTGGCAGGACTTCCTGCGGAACAACGCCAAGAGCTACAGATGCGCCCTGCTGAGCCACC
GGGACGGCGCCAAAGTGCACCTGGGCACCAGACCCACCGAGAAGCAGTACGAGACACTGGAAAACCAGCT
GGCCTTCCTGTGCCAGCAGGGCTTCAGCCTGGAAAACGCCCTGTACGCCCTGAGCGCCGTGGGCCACTTC
ACCCTGGGCTGCGTGCTGGAAGAACAGGAACACCAGGTCGCCAAAGAGGAAAGAGAGACACCCACCACCG
ACAGCATGCCCCCCCTGCTGAAGCAGGCCATCGAGCTGTTCGACAGACAGGGCGCCGAGCCCGCCTTCCT
GTTCGGCCTGGAACTGATCATCTGCGGCCTCGAGAAGCAGCTGAAGTGCGAGAGCGGCGGACCCACCGAC
GCCCTGGACGACTTCGACCTGGACATGCTGCCCGCCGATGCCCTGGATGATTTTGATCTGGATATGCTCC
CTGCTGACGCTCTCGATGACTTCGATCTCGATATGCTGCCAGGC
